Addgene plasmid #202017: V5-LOV-Turbo1-NIK3x_pTRE-G418
Purpose: expresses LOV-Turbo1-NIK3x in the mammalian nucleolus under dox inducible promoter, lentiviral vector
Depositing lab: Alice Ting. Depositing organization: Stanford University. Publication: Dynamic mapping of proteome trafficking within and between living cells by TransitID. Qin W, Cheah JS, Xu C, Messing J, Freibaum BD, Boeynaems S, Taylor JP, Udeshi ND, Carr SA, Ting AY. Cell. 2023 Jun 23:S0092-8674(23)00596-2. doi: 10.1016/j.cell.2023.05.044. PubMed 37385249.
Backbone
  Vector backbone: pTRE
  Total vector size (bp): 9112
  Vector type: Mammalian Expression, Lentiviral
  Selectable markers: Gentamicin
Growth in bacteria
  Bacterial resistance: Ampicillin, 100 μg/mL
  Growth temperature: 30°C
  Growth strain: NEB Stable
  Copy number: Unknown
Gene/Insert
  Gene/Insert name: V5-LOV-Turbo1-NIK3x
  Species: Synthetic
  Insert size (bp): 1536
  Promoter: pTRE-Tight
  Tag / fusion protein: V5 (N terminal on insert)
  Cloning method: Gibson Cloning
  Sequencing primers: 5′ gcagagctcgtttagtgaaccg
Terms and licenses: Academic/Nonprofit Terms; Industry Terms: Not Available to Industry
Depositor comments: Please visit https://www.biorxiv.org/content/10.1101/2023.02.07.527548v1 for bioRxiv preprint
How to cite: V5-LOV-Turbo1-NIK3x_pTRE-G418 was a gift from Alice Ting (Addgene plasmid # 202017 ; http://n2t.net/addgene:202017 ; RRID:Addgene_202017)
