[The description below was written by a language model from this plasmid's Addgene catalogue record and pLannotate feature annotations shown in this document.]
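Description:
V5-LOV-Turbo1-NIK3x_pTRE-G418 is a lentiviral transfer plasmid of about 9.1 kb, built on a pTRE backbone, for doxycycline-inducible expression of a light-gated proximity-labeling enzyme in the mammalian nucleolus. It is propagated in E. coli through a high-copy ColE1/pUC origin with ampicillin resistance. The viral framework is third-generation in style: an RSV promoter drives a truncated HIV-1 5' LTR, followed by the Ψ packaging signal with a gag fragment, the RRE for Rev-dependent export of the genomic RNA, the cPPT/CTS, a short WPRE fragment and a self-inactivating ΔU3 3' LTR. An SV40 poly(A) signal and SV40 origin lie downstream.

The payload is a 1.5 kb synthetic insert under the tight TRE promoter (seven tet operators plus a minimal CMV promoter). It encodes an N-terminal V5 epitope tag, LOV-Turbo1 and the NIK3x element, which by the stated purpose directs the fusion to the nucleolus. The annotation reflects the enzyme's design: TurboID-related biotin ligase sequence is split into two segments by a domain matched to miniSOG, which is itself derived from a plant LOV domain, consistent with a LOV insertion that makes biotin ligase activity light-dependent. The V5 and NIK3x portions were not annotated.

A second cassette uses the hPGK promoter to drive rtTA3, making the vector an all-in-one Tet-On system, followed by a drug marker. Here the record is inconsistent: the plasmid name indicates G418, the catalogue lists gentamicin, and the feature table identifies a hygromycin resistance fragment, so the selection should be verified against the sequence. The associated work uses such constructs to map proteome trafficking between cellular compartments.
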