Features (pLannotate 1.2.2; 28 found; start..end, strand, type, name):
    181..414     +  misc_feature   RRE: The Rev response element (RRE) of HIV-1 allows for Rev-dependent mRNA export from the nucleus to the cytoplasm.
    791..815     +  CDS            Rev (fragment): human immunodeficiency virus 1 (HIV-1) Rev protein; rev; enhances nuclear export of unspliced and incompletely spliced viral mRNAs
    856..973     +  misc_feature   cPPT/CTS: central polypurine tract and central termination sequence of HIV-1
   1027..1341    +  promoter       tight TRE promoter: Tet-responsive promoter PTight, consisting of seven tet operator sequences followed by the minimal CMV promoter
   1415..1641    +  CDS            TurboID (fragment): mutant of the E. coli biotin ligase BioID engineered for improved catalytic efficiency (Branon et al., 2018)
   1667..1984    +  CDS            miniSOG: miniSOG is a basic (constitutively fluorescent) cyan fluorescent protein published in 2011, derived from Arabidopsis thaliana. It requires the cofactor flavin for fluorescence.
   2057..2776    +  CDS            miniTurbo (fragment): N-terminally truncated mutant of the E. coli biotin ligase BioID engineered for improved catalytic efficiency (Branon et al., 2018)
   2920..3430    +  promoter       hPGK promoter: human phosphoglycerate kinase 1 promoter
   3440..4137    +  CDS            rtTA3 (fragment): reverse tetracycline transactivator 3 activates expression from Tet-responsive promoters in the presence of doxycycline
   4067..4177    +  CDS            VP48: 3 tandem repeats of the minimal activation domain of herpes simplex virus VP16 (Cheng et al., 2013)
   4253..5274    +  CDS            HygR (fragment): aminoglycoside phosphotransferase from E. coli; aph(4)-Ia; confers resistance to hygromycin
   5279..5367    +  misc_feature   WPRE (fragment): woodchuck hepatitis virus posttranscriptional regulatory element
   5393..5464    +  CDS            nef (fragment): NEF_HV1Z2 - Experimental evidence at protein level: Swiss-Prot protein existence level 1. Extracellular Nef protein targets CD4(+) T-lymphocytes for apoptosis by interacting with CXCR4 surface receptors. From Human immunodeficiency virus type 1 group M subtype D (isolate Z2/CDC-Z34) (HIV-1).
   5466..5699    +  LTR            3' LTR (ΔU3): self-inactivating 3' long terminal repeat (LTR) from HIV-1
   5771..5892    +  polyA_signal   SV40 poly(A) signal: SV40 polyadenylation signal
   5932..6067    +  rep_origin     SV40 ori: SV40 origin of replication
   6075..6138    +  promoter       AmpR promoter: bla
   6139..6999    +  CDS            AmpR: β-lactamase; bla; confers resistance to ampicillin, carbenicillin, and related antibiotics
   7170..7758    +  rep_origin     ori: high-copy-number ColE1/pMB1/pBR322/pUC origin of replication
   7941..8033    +  CDS            lacI (fragment): lac repressor; lacI; The lac repressor binds to the lac operator to inhibit transcription in E. coli. This inhibition can be relieved by adding lactose or isopropyl-β-D-thiogalactopyranoside (IPTG).
   8046..8067    +  protein_bind   CAP binding site: CAP binding activates transcription in the presence of cAMP. E. coli catabolite activator protein
   8082..8112    +  promoter       lac promoter: promoter for the E. coli lac operon
   8120..8136    +  protein_bind   lac operator: The lac repressor binds to the lac operator to inhibit transcription in E. coli. This inhibition can be relieved by adding lactose or isopropyl-β-D-thiogalactopyranoside (IPTG). lac repressor encoded by lacI
   8181..8199    +  promoter       T3 promoter: promoter for bacteriophage T3 RNA polymerase
   8227..8453    +  promoter       RSV promoter: Rous sarcoma virus enhancer/promoter
   8454..8634    +  LTR            5' LTR (truncated): truncated 5' long terminal repeat (LTR) from HIV-1
   8681..8806    +  misc_feature   HIV-1 Ψ: packaging signal of human immunodeficiency virus type 1
   8790..35      +  CDS            HIV-1 gag (fragment) (across the origin): gag protein from human immunodeficiency virus 1; gag
>Addgene plasmid #202017 | V5-LOV-Turbo1-NIK3x_pTRE-G418 | addgene full sequence | sequence record 398009 | Addgene NGS Result
AAAAGTAAGACCACCGCACAGCAAGCGGCCGCTGATCTTCAGACCTGGAGGAGGAGATATGAGGGACAAT
TGGAGAAGTGAATTATATAAATATAAAGTAGTAAAAATTGAACCATTAGGAGTAGCACCCACCAAGGCAA
AGAGAAGAGTGGTGCAGAGAGAAAAAAGAGCAGTGGGAATAGGAGCTTTGTTCCTTGGGTTCTTGGGAGC
AGCAGGAAGCACTATGGGCGCAGCGTCAATGACGCTGACGGTACAGGCCAGACAATTATTGTCTGGTATA
GTGCAGCAGCAGAACAATTTGCTGAGGGCTATTGAGGCGCAACAGCATCTGTTGCAACTCACAGTCTGGG
GCATCAAGCAGCTCCAGGCAAGAATCCTGGCTGTGGAAAGATACCTAAAGGATCAACAGCTCCTGGGGAT
TTGGGGTTGCTCTGGAAAACTCATTTGCACCACTGCTGTGCCTTGGAATGCTAGTTGGAGTAATAAATCT
CTGGAACAGATTTGGAATCACACGACCTGGATGGAGTGGGACAGAGAAATTAACAATTACACAAGCTTAA
TACACTCCTTAATTGAAGAATCGCAAAACCAGCAAGAAAAGAATGAACAAGAATTATTGGAATTAGATAA
ATGGGCAAGTTTGTGGAATTGGTTTAACATAACAAATTGGCTGTGGTATATAAAATTATTCATAATGATA
GTAGGAGGCTTGGTAGGTTTAAGAATAGTTTTTGCTGTACTTTCTATAGTGAATAGAGTTAGGCAGGGAT
ATTCACCATTATCGTTTCAGACCCACCTCCCAACCCCGAGGGGACAATTCTCGACCTCGAGACAAATGGC
AGTATTCATCCACAATTTTAAAAGAAAAGGGGGGATTGGGGGGTACAGTGCAGGGGAAAGAATAGTAGAC
ATAATAGCAACAGACATACAAACTAAAGAATTACAAAAACAAATTACAAAAATTCAAAATTTTCGGGTTT
ATTACAGGGACAGCAGAGATCCACTTTGGCCGCGAATCGATATGTCGAGTTTACTCCCTATCAGTGATAG
AGAACGTATGTCGAGTTTACTCCCTATCAGTGATAGAGAACGATGTCGAGTTTACTCCCTATCAGTGATA
GAGAACGTATGTCGAGTTTACTCCCTATCAGTGATAGAGAACGTATGTCGAGTTTACTCCCTATCAGTGA
TAGAGAACGTATGTCGAGTTTATCCCTATCAGTGATAGAGAACGTATGTCGAGTTTACTCCCTATCAGTG
ATAGAGAACGTATGTCGAGGTAGGCGTGTACGGTGGGAGGCCTATATAAGCAGAGCTCGTTTAGTGAACC
GTCAGATCGCCTGGAGAATTGGCTAGCGCCACCATGGGCAAGCCCATCCCCAACCCCCTGCTGGGCCTGG
ACAGCACCGGTACCAAAGACAATACTGTGCCTCTGAAGCTGATCGCTCTCCTGGCTAATGGCGAGTTCCA
TAGTGGCGAACAGCTGGGAGAAACCCTGGGCATGTCCAGGGCCGCTATCAACAAGCACATTCAGACTCTG
CGCGACTGGGGCGTGGACGTGTTCACCGTGCCCGGAAAGGGCTACTCTCTGCCCGAGCCTATCCCGCTGC
TGAACGCTAAACAGATTCTGGGACAGCTGGAGTTTCGGGCAACCACACTGGAACGGATCGAGAAAAGCTT
CGTGATTACTGATCCGAGACTGCCTGACAACCCAATCATTTTTGTGAGCGATTCCTTCCTGCAGCTGACA
GAATATTCTCGGGAAGAGATCCTGGGGCGCAATTGCCGTTTTCTGCAGGGACCCGAGACAGACCGTGCCA
CTGTTCGGAAAATCAGAGATGCTATTGACAACCAGACTGAAGTGACCGTTCAGCTGATCAATTATACCAA
GAGCGGCAAGAAGTTCTGGAACGTGTTCCACCTGCAGCCGATGCGCGATTATAAGGGCGACGTCCAGTAC
TTCATTGGCGTGCAGCTGGATGGCACCGAACGTCTTCATGGCGCCGCTGAGCGTGAGGCGGTCTGCCTGG
TCAAAAAGACAGCCTTTCAGATTGCTGTGGCAGTCCTGCCTGTGGTCGACTCCACCAATCAGTACCTGCT
GGATCGAATCGGCGAGCTGAAGAGTGGGGATGCTTGCATTGCAGAATATCAGCAGGCAGGGAGAGGAAGC
AGAGGGAGGAAATGGTTCTCTCCTTTTGGAGCTAACCTGTACCTGAGTATGTTTTGGCGCCTGAAGCGGG
GACCAGCAGCAATCGGCCTGGGCCCGGTCATCGGAATTGTCATGGCAGAAGCGCTGCGAAAGCTGGGAGC
AGACAAGGTGCGAGTCAAATGGCCCAATGACCTGTATCTGCAGGATAGAAAGCTGGCAGGCATCCTGGTG
GAGCTGGCCGGAATAACAGGCGATGCTGCACAGATCGTCATTGGCGCCGGGATTAACGTGGCTATGAGGC
GCGTGGAGGAAAGCGTGGTCAATCAGGGCTGGATCACACTGCAGGAAGCAGGGATTAACCTGGACAGGAA
TACTCTGGCCGCTACGCTGATCCGAGAGCTGCGGGCAGCCCTGGAACTGTTCGAGCAGGAAGGCCTGGCT
CCATATCTGCCACGGTGGGAGAAGCTGGATAACTTCATCAATAGACCCGTGAAGCTGATCATTGGGGACA
AAGAGATTTTCGGGATTAGCCGGGGGATTGATAAACAGGGAGCCCTGCTGCTGGAACAGGACGGAGTTAT
CAAACCCTGGATGGGCGGAGAAATCAGTCTGCGGTCTGCCGAAAAGGGATCCAGAATGAGAAAGAAGCGA
AAAAAGAAGCTTCGAATCCTGCGCATGAGAAAGAAGCGCAAGAAGAAGCTCCGCATCCTCAGGATGCGCA
AGAAACGCAAGAAGAAGCTGCGCATCCTGTAATAGGGCCGAATTCATCCGGGGTTGGGGTTGCGCCTTTT
CCAAGGCAGCCCTGGGTTTGCGCAGGGACGCGGCTGCTCTGGGCGTGGTTCCGGGAAACGCAGCGGCGCC
GACCCTGGGTCTCGCACATTCTTCACGTCCGTTCGCAGCGTCACCCGGATCTTCGCCGCTACCCTTGTGG
GCCCCCCGGCGACGCTTCCTGCTCCGCCCCTAAGTCGGGAAGGTTCCTTGCGGTTCGCGGCGTGCCGGAC
GTGACAAACGGAAGCCGCACGTCTCACTAGTACCCTCGCAGACGGACAGCGCCAGGGAGCAATGGCAGCG
CGCCGACCGCGATGGGCTGTGGCCAATAGCGGCTGCTCAGCAGGGCGCGCCGAGAGCAGCGGCCGGGAAG
GGGCGGTGCGGGAGGCGGGGTGTGGGGCGGTAGTGTGGGCCCTGTTCCTGCCCGCGCGGTGTTCCGCATT
CTGCAAGCCTCCGGAGCGCACGTCGGCAGTCGGCTCCCTCGTTGACCGAATCACCGACCTCTCTCCCCAG
CAATTCACCATGTCTAGACTGGACAAGAGCAAAGTCATAAACGGAGCTCTGGAATTACTCAATGGTGTCG
GTATCGAAGGCCTGACGACAAGGAAACTCGCTCAAAAGCTGGGAGTTGAGCAGCCTACCCTGTACTGGCA
CGTGAAGAACAAGCGGGCCCTGCTCGATGCCCTGCCAATCGAGATGCTGGACAGGCATCATACCCACTTC
TGCCCCCTGGAAGGCGAGTCATGGCAAGACTTTCTGCGGAACAACGCCAAGTCATACCGCTGTGCTCTCC
TCTCACATCGCGACGGGGCTAAAGTGCATCTCGGCACCCGCCCAACAGAGAAACAGTACGAAACCCTGGA
AAATCAGCTCGCGTTCCTGTGTCAGCAAGGCTTCTCCCTGGAGAACGCACTGTACGCTCTGTCCGCCGTG
GGCCACTTTACACTGGGCTGCGTATTGGAGGAACAGGAGCATCAAGTAGCAAAAGAGGAAAGAGAGACAC
CTACCACCGATTCTATGCCCCCACTTCTGAGACAAGCAATTGAGCTGTTCGACCGGCAGGGAGCCGAACC
TGCCTTCCTTTTCGGCCTGGAACTAATCATATGTGGCCTGGAGAAACAGCTAAAGTGCGAAAGCGGCGGG
CCGACCGACGCCCTTGACGATTTTGACTTAGACATGCTCCCAGCCGATGCCCTTGACGACTTTGACCTTG
ATATGCTGCCTGCTGACGCTCTTGACGATTTTGACCTTGACATGCTCCCCGGGGGAAGCGGAGCTACTAA
CTTCAGCCTGCTGAAGCAGGCTGGAGACGTGGAGGAGAACCCTGGACCTGGTAAAAAGCCTGAACTCACC
GCGACGTCTGTCGAGAAGTTTCTGATCGAAAAGTTCGACAGCGTCTCCGACCTGATGCAGCTCTCGGAGG
GCGAAGAATCTCGTGCTTTCAGCTTCGATGTAGGAGGGCGTGGATATGTCCTGCGGGTAAATAGCTGCGC
CGATGGTTTCTACAAAGATCGTTATGTTTATCGGCACTTTGCATCGGCCGCGCTCCCGATTCCGGAAGTG
CTTGACATTGGGGAATTCAGCGAGAGCCTGACCTATTGCATCTCCCGCCGTGCACAGGGTGTCACGTTGC
AAGACCTGCCTGAAACCGAACTGCCCGCTGTTCTGCAGCCGGTCGCGGAGGCCATGGATGCGATCGCTGC
GGCCGATCTTAGCCAGACGAGCGGGTTCGGCCCATTCGGACCGCAAGGAATCGGTCAATACACTACATGG
CGTGATTTCATATGCGCGATTGCTGATCCCCATGTGTATCACTGGCAAACTGTGATGGACGACACCGTCA
GTGCGTCCGTCGCGCAGGCTCTCGATGAGCTGATGCTTTGGGCCGAGGACTGCCCCGAAGTCCGGCACCT
CGTGCACGCGGATTTCGGCTCCAACAATGTCCTGACGGACAATGGCCGCATAACAGCGGTCATTGACTGG
AGCGAGGCGATGTTCGGGGATTCCCAATACGAGGTCGCCAACATCTTCTTCTGGAGGCCGTGGTTGGCTT
GTATGGAGCAGCAGACGCGCTACTTCGAGCGGAGGCATCCGGAGCTTGCAGGATCGCCGCGGCTCCGGGC
GTATATGCTCCGCATTGGTCTTGACCAACTCTATCAGAGCTTGGTTGACGGCAATTTCGATGATGCAGCT
TGGGCGCAGGGTCGATGCGACGCAATCGTCCGATCCGGAGCCGGGACTGTCGGGCGTACACAAATCGCCC
GCAGAAGCGCGGCCGTCTGGACCGATGGCTGTGTAGAAGTACTCGCCGATAGTGGAAACCGACGCCCCAG
CACTCGTCCGAGGGCAAAGGAATAATAACCGCGGCCTGCTGCCGGCTCTGCGGCCTCTTCCGCGTCTTCG
CCTTCGCCCTCAGACGAGTCGGATCTCCCTTTGGGCCGCCTCCCCGCCTGTTTCGCCTCGGCGTCCGGAC
TAGAGGTACCTTTAAGACCAATGACTTACAAGGCAGCTGTAGATCTTAGCCACTTTTTAAAAGAAAAGGG
GGGACTGGAAGGGCTAATTCACTCCCAACGAAGACAAGATCTGCTTTTTGCTTGTACTGGGTCTCTCTGG
TTAGACCAGATCTGAGCCTGGGAGCTCTCTGGCTAACTAGGGAACCCACTGCTTAAGCCTCAATAAAGCT
TGCCTTGAGTGCTTCAAGTAGTGTGTGCCCGTCTGTTGTGTGACTCTGGTAACTAGAGATCCCTCAGACC
CTTTTAGTCAGTGTGGAAAATCTCTAGCAGTAGTAGTTCATGTCATCTTATTATTCAGTATTTATAACTT
GCAAAGAAATGAATATCAGAGAGTGAGAGGAACTTGTTTATTGCAGCTTATAATGGTTACAAATAAAGCA
ATAGCATCACAAATTTCACAAATAAAGCATTTTTTTCACTGCATTCTAGTTGTGGTTTGTCCAAACTCAT
CAATGTATCTTATCATGTCTGGCTCTAGCTATCCCGCCCCTAACTCCGCCCATCCCGCCCCTAACTCCGC
CCAGTTCCGCCCATTCTCCGCCCCATGGCTGACTAATTTTTTTTATTTATGCAGAGGCCGAGGCCGCCTC
GGCCTCTGAGCTATTCCAGAAGTAGTGAGGAGGCTTTTTTGGAGGCCTTTCAAATATGTATCCGCTCATG
AGACAATAACCCTGATAAATGCTTCAATAATATTGAAAAAGGAAGAGTATGAGTATTCAACATTTCCGTG
TCGCCCTTATTCCCTTTTTTGCGGCATTTTGCCTTCCTGTTTTTGCTCACCCAGAAACGCTGGTGAAAGT
AAAAGATGCTGAAGATCAGTTGGGTGCACGAGTGGGTTACATCGAACTGGATCTCAACAGCGGTAAGATC
CTTGAGAGTTTTCGCCCCGAAGAACGTTTTCCAATGATGAGCACTTTTAAAGTTCTGCTATGTGGCGCGG
TATTATCCCGTATTGACGCCGGGCAAGAGCAACTCGGTCGCCGCATACACTATTCTCAGAATGACTTGGT
TGAGTACTCACCAGTCACAGAAAAGCATCTTACGGATGGCATGACAGTAAGAGAATTATGCAGTGCTGCC
ATAACCATGAGTGATAACACTGCGGCCAACTTACTTCTGACAACGATCGGAGGACCGAAGGAGCTAACCG
CTTTTTTGCACAACATGGGGGATCATGTAACTCGCCTTGATCGTTGGGAACCGGAGCTGAATGAAGCCAT
ACCAAACGACGAGCGTGACACCACGATGCCTGTAGCAATGGCAACAACGTTGCGCAAACTATTAACTGGC
GAACTACTTACTCTAGCTTCCCGGCAACAATTAATAGACTGGATGGAGGCGGATAAAGTTGCAGGACCAC
TTCTGCGCTCGGCCCTTCCGGCTGGCTGGTTTATTGCTGATAAATCTGGAGCCGGTGAGCGTGGGTCTCG
CGGTATCATTGCAGCACTGGGGCCAGATGGTAAGCCCTCCCGTATCGTAGTTATCTACACGACGGGGAGT
CAGGCAACTATGGATGAACGAAATAGACAGATCGCTGAGATAGGTGCCTCACTGATTAAGCATTGGTAAC
TGTCAGACCAAGTTTACTCATATATACTTTAGATTGATTTAAAACTTCATTTTTAATTTAAAAGGATCTA
GGTGAAGATCCTTTTTGATAATCTCATGACCAAAATCCCTTAACGTGAGTTTTCGTTCCACTGAGCGTCA
GACCCCGTAGAAAAGATCAAAGGATCTTCTTGAGATCCTTTTTTTCTGCGCGTAATCTGCTGCTTGCAAA
CAAAAAAACCACCGCTACCAGCGGTGGTTTGTTTGCCGGATCAAGAGCTACCAACTCTTTTTCCGAAGGT
AACTGGCTTCAGCAGAGCGCAGATACCAAATACTGTTCTTCTAGTGTAGCCGTAGTTAGGCCACCACTTC
AAGAACTCTGTAGCACCGCCTACATACCTCGCTCTGCTAATCCTGTTACCAGTGGCTGCTGCCAGTGGCG
ATAAGTCGTGTCTTACCGGGTTGGACTCAAGACGATAGTTACCGGATAAGGCGCAGCGGTCGGGCTGAAC
GGGGGGTTCGTGCACACAGCCCAGCTTGGAGCGAACGACCTACACCGAACTGAGATACCTACAGCGTGAG
CTATGAGAAAGCGCCACGCTTCCCGAAGGGAGAAAGGCGGACAGGTATCCGGTAAGCGGCAGGGTCGGAA
CAGGAGAGCGCACGAGGGAGCTTCCAGGGGGAAACGCCTGGTATCTTTATAGTCCTGTCGGGTTTCGCCA
CCTCTGACTTGAGCGTCGATTTTTGTGATGCTCGTCAGGGGGGCGGAGCCTATGGAAAAACGCCAGCAAC
GCGGCCTTTTTACGGTTCCTGGCCTTTTGCTGGCCTTTTGCTCACATGTTCTTTCCTGCGTTATCCCCTG
ATTCTGTGGATAACCGTATTACCGCCTTTGAGTGAGCTGATACCGCTCGCCGCAGCCGAACGACCGAGCG
CAGCGAGTCAGTGAGCGAGGAAGCGGAAGAGCGCCCAATACGCAAACCGCCTCTCCCCGCGCGTTGGCCG
ATTCATTAATGCAGCTGGCACGACAGGTTTCCCGACTGGAAAGCGGGCAGTGAGCGCAACGCAATTAATG
TGAGTTAGCTCACTCATTAGGCACCCCAGGCTTTACACTTTATGCTTCCGGCTCGTATGTTGTGTGGAAT
TGTGAGCGGATAACAATTTCACACAGGAAACAGCTATGACCATGATTACGCCAAGCGCGCAATTAACCCT
CACTAAAGGGAACAAAAGCTGGAGCTGCAAGCTTAATGTAGTCTTATGCAATACTCTTGTAGTCTTGCAA
CATGGTAACGATGAGTTAGCAACATGCCTTACAAGGAGAGAAAAAGCACCGTGCATGCCGATTGGTGGAA
GTAAGGTGGTACGATCGTGCCTTATTAGGAAGGCAACAGACGGGTCTGACATGGATTGGACGAACCACTG
AATTGCCGCATTGCAGAGATATTGTATTTAAGTGCCTAGCTCGATACATAAACGGGTCTCTCTGGTTAGA
CCAGATCTGAGCCTGGGAGCTCTCTGGCTAACTAGGGAACCCACTGCTTAAGCCTCAATAAAGCTTGCCT
TGAGTGCTTCAAGTAGTGTGTGCCCGTCTGTTGTGTGACTCTGGTAACTAGAGATCCCTCAGACCCTTTT
AGTCAGTGTGGAAAATCTCTAGCAGTGGCGCCCGAACAGGGACTTGAAAGCGAAAGGGAAACCAGAGGAG
CTCTCTCGACGCAGGACTCGGCTTGCTGAAGCGCGCACGGCAAGAGGCGAGGGGCGGCGACTGGTGAGTA
CGCCAAAAATTTTGACTAGCGGAGGCTAGAAGGAGAGAGATGGGTGCGAGAGCGTCAGTATTAAGCGGGG
GAGAATTAGATCGCGATGGGAAAAAATTCGGTTAAGGCCAGGGGGAAAGAAAAAATATAAATTAAAACAT
ATAGTATGGGCAAGCAGGGAGCTAGAACGATTCGCAGTTAATCCTGGCCTGTTAGAAACATCAGAAGGCT
GTAGACAAATACTGGGACAGCTACAACCATCCCTTCAGACAGGATCAGAAGAACTTAGATCATTATATAA
TACAGTAGCAACCCTCTATTGTGTGCATCAAAGGATAGAGATAAAAGACACCAAGGAAGCTTTAGACAAG
ATAGAGGAAGAGCAAAAC
